Addgene plasmid #184663: pBAD/His-miRFP670nano3
Purpose: Monomeric near-infrared fluorescent protein miRFP670nano3 in bacterial plasmid
Depositing lab: Vladislav Verkhusha. Depositing organization: University of Helsinki. Publication: Single-domain near-infrared protein provides a scaffold for antigen-dependent fluorescent nanobodies. Oliinyk OS, Baloban M, Clark CL, Carey E, Pletnev S, Nimmerjahn A, Verkhusha VV. Nat Methods. 2022 May 23. pii: 10.1038/s41592-022-01467-6. doi: 10.1038/s41592-022-01467-6. PubMed 35606446.
Backbone
  Vector backbone: pBAD/His-B
  Backbone manufacturer: Invitrogen
  Vector type: Bacterial Expression
Growth in bacteria
  Bacterial resistance: Ampicillin, 100 μg/mL
  Growth temperature: 37°C
  Growth strain: DH5alpha
  Copy number: Low Copy
Gene/Insert
  Gene/Insert name: miRFP670nano3
  Species: Synthetic
  Insert size (bp): 441
  Promoter: araC
  Tag / fusion protein: His (N terminal on insert)
  Cloning method: Restriction Enzyme; 5′ cloning site KpnI (not destroyed); 3′ cloning site EcoRI (not destroyed)
  Sequencing primers: 5′ pBAD-fwd; 3′ pBAD-rev
Terms and licenses: Academic/Nonprofit Terms; Industry Terms: Not Available to Industry
Depositor comments: Modifications to backbone: Several amino acids between His-tag and miRFP670nano were removed
How to cite: pBAD/His-miRFP670nano3 was a gift from Vladislav Verkhusha (Addgene plasmid # 184663 ; http://n2t.net/addgene:184663 ; RRID:Addgene_184663)
