[The description below was written by a language model from this plasmid's Addgene catalogue record and pLannotate feature annotations shown in this document.]
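Description:
pBAD/His-miRFP670nano3 is a 4,457-nt bacterial expression plasmid built on the commercial pBAD/His-B backbone for arabinose-regulated production of the monomeric near-infrared fluorescent protein miRFP670nano3 in E. coli. It is maintained through a ColE1/pBR322-type origin accompanied by the pBR322 bom (basis of mobility) region. Only a short fragment of rop is annotated. The record lists the plasmid as low copy, although the automated annotation gives the origin a generic high-copy label. Selection is by ampicillin, conferred by the β-lactamase gene under its own bla promoter.

The payload is a 441-bp synthetic open reading frame cloned between KpnI and EcoRI sites, both of which were preserved. The feature table labels this region miRFP670nano, the parental single-domain protein derived from a Nostoc punctiforme sequence, which needs biliverdin as its chromophore. The catalogue identifies the insert as the nano3 variant. An N-terminal 6xHis tag lies just upstream for affinity purification, and the depositor notes that several backbone-encoded amino acids between the tag and the fluorescent protein were removed. Transcription is driven by the araBAD promoter and controlled by the divergently encoded AraC regulator (the catalogue's promoter field reads "araC"), so that expression is induced by L-arabinose. It is terminated by the rrnB T1 and T2 terminators, which follow a 5S rRNA segment carried along from the rrnB operon.

The record supports its use for inducible bacterial expression and His-tag purification of miRFP670nano3. The associated publication describes this protein as a scaffold for antigen-dependent fluorescent nanobodies.
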