Features (pLannotate 1.2.2; 12 found; start..end, strand, type, name):
      1..285     +  promoter       araBAD promoter: araBAD; promoter of the L-arabinose operon of E. coli; the araC regulatory gene is transcribed in the opposite direction (Guzman et al., 1995)
    328..345     +  CDS            6xHis: 6xHis affinity tag
    367..807     +  CDS            miRFP670nano: miRFP670nano is a basic (constitutively fluorescent) near ir fluorescent protein published in 2019, derived from Nostoc punctiforme. It has very low acid sensitivity. It requires the cofactor biliverdin for fluorescence.
    909..1024    +  ncRNA          5S rRNA: Accession: RF00001 - 5S ribosomal RNA
   1028..1114    +  terminator     rrnB T1 terminator: Escherichia coli rrnB; transcription terminator T1 from the E. coli rrnB gene
   1206..1233    +  terminator     rrnB T2 terminator: transcription terminator T2 from the E. coli rrnB gene
   1252..1343    +  promoter       AmpR promoter: bla
   1344..2204    +  CDS            AmpR: β-lactamase; bla; confers resistance to ampicillin, carbenicillin, and related antibiotics
   2375..2963    +  rep_origin     ori: high-copy-number ColE1/pMB1/pBR322/pUC origin of replication
   3149..3289    -  misc_feature   bom: basis of mobility region from pBR322
   3391..3431    -  CDS            rop (fragment): Rop protein, which maintains plasmids at low copy number; rop
   3553..4431    -  CDS            araC: L-arabinose regulatory protein; araC
>Addgene plasmid #184663 | pBAD/His-miRFP670nano3 | addgene full sequence | sequence record 365044 | Addgene NGS Result
AAGAAACCAATTGTCCATATTGCATCAGACATTGCCGTCACTGCGTCTTTTACTGGCTCTTCTCGCTAAC
CAAACCGGTAACCCCGCTTATTAAAAGCATTCTGTAACAAAGCGGGACCAAAGCCATGACAAAAACGCGT
AACAAAAGTGTCTATAATCACGGCAGAAAAGTCCACATTGATTATTTGCACGGCGTCACACTTTGCTATG
CCATAGCATTTTTATCCATAAGATTAGCGGATCCTACCTGACGCTTTTTATCGCAACTCTCTACTGTTTC
TCCATACCCGTTTTTTGGGCTAACAGGAGGAATTAACCATGGGGAGCCACCATCACCATCACCATGGCAG
ATCTGCAGCTGGTACCATGGCAAACCTGGACAAGATGCTGAACACCACCGTGACCGAGGTGCGCAAGTTC
CTGCAAGCGGACAGAGTGTGCGTGTTCAAGTTCGAGGAAGATTACTCCGGCACCGTCTCGCACGAAGCCG
TGGACGACAGATGGATTAGCATCCTGAAGACCCAGGTGCAGGACAGATACTTCATGGAAACCAGAGGCGA
GGAATACGTCCACGGCAGATACCAGGCCATCGCCGACATCTACACAGCCAATCTGGTCGAGTGCTACAGA
GACCTGCTGATCGAGTTTCAGGTGCGGGCCATTCTGGCTGTCCCCATCCTGCAAGGCAAGAAGCTGTGGG
GCCTGCTGGTGGCCCACCAACTGGCCGGCCCTCGGGAGTGGCAGACCTGGGAAATCGACTTCCTGAAACA
GCAAGCCGTGGTGATGGGCATCGCCATCCAGCAGAGCTAGCTGAATTCGAAGCTTGGCTGTTTTGGTGGA
TGAGAGAAGATTTTCAGCCTGATACAGATTAAATCAGAACGCAGAAGCGGTCTGATAAAACAGAATTTGC
CTGGCGGCAGTAGCGCGGTGGTCCCACCTGACCCCATGCCGAACTCAGAAGTGAAACGCCGTAGCGCCGA
TGGTAGTGTGGGGTCTCCCCATGCGAGAGTAGGGAACTGCCAGGCATCAAATAAAACGAAAGGCTCAGTC
GAAAGACTGGGCCTTTCGTTTTATCTGTTGTTTGTCGGTGAACGCTCTCCTGAGTAGGACAAATCCGCCG
GGAGCGGATTTGAACGTTGCGAAGCAACGGCCCGGAGGGTGGCGGGCAGGACGCCCGCCATAAACTGCCA
GGCATCAAATTAAGCAGAAGGCCATCCTGACGGATGGCCTTTTTGCGTTTCTACAAACTCTTTTGTTTAT
TTTTCTAAATACATTCAAATATGTATCCGCTCATGAGACAATAACCCTGATAAATGCTTCAATAATATTG
AAAAAGGAAGAGTATGAGTATTCAACATTTCCGTGTCGCCCTTATTCCCTTTTTTGCGGCATTTTGCCTT
CCTGTTTTTGCTCACCCAGAAACGCTGGTGAAAGTAAAAGATGCTGAAGATCAGTTGGGTGCACGAGTGG
GTTACATCGAACTGGATCTCAACAGCGGTAAGATCCTTGAGAGTTTTCGCCCCGAAGAACGTTTTCCAAT
GATGAGCACTTTTAAAGTTCTGCTATGTGGCGCGGTATTATCCCGTGTTGACGCCGGGCAAGAGCAACTC
GGTCGCCGCATACACTATTCTCAGAATGACTTGGTTGAGTACTCACCAGTCACAGAAAAGCATCTTACGG
ATGGCATGACAGTAAGAGAATTATGCAGTGCTGCCATAACCATGAGTGATAACACTGCGGCCAACTTACT
TCTGACAACGATCGGAGGACCGAAGGAGCTAACCGCTTTTTTGCACAACATGGGGGATCATGTAACTCGC
CTTGATCGTTGGGAACCGGAGCTGAATGAAGCCATACCAAACGACGAGCGTGACACCACGATGCCTGTAG
CAATGGCAACAACGTTGCGCAAACTATTAACTGGCGAACTACTTACTCTAGCTTCCCGGCAACAATTAAT
AGACTGGATGGAGGCGGATAAAGTTGCAGGACCACTTCTGCGCTCGGCCCTTCCGGCTGGCTGGTTTATT
GCTGATAAATCTGGAGCCGGTGAGCGTGGGTCTCGCGGTATCATTGCAGCACTGGGGCCAGATGGTAAGC
CCTCCCGTATCGTAGTTATCTACACGACGGGGAGTCAGGCAACTATGGATGAACGAAATAGACAGATCGC
TGAGATAGGTGCCTCACTGATTAAGCATTGGTAACTGTCAGACCAAGTTTACTCATATATACTTTAGATT
GATTTAAAACTTCATTTTTAATTTAAAAGGATCTAGGTGAAGATCCTTTTTGATAATCTCATGACCAAAA
TCCCTTAACGTGAGTTTTCGTTCCACTGAGCGTCAGACCCCGTAGAAAAGATCAAAGGATCTTCTTGAGA
TCCTTTTTTTCTGCGCGTAATCTGCTGCTTGCAAACAAAAAAACCACCGCTACCAGCGGTGGTTTGTTTG
CCGGATCAAGAGCTACCAACTCTTTTTCCGAAGGTAACTGGCTTCAGCAGAGCGCAGATACCAAATACTG
TCCTTCTAGTGTAGCCGTAGTTAGGCCACCACTTCAAGAACTCTGTAGCACCGCCTACATACCTCGCTCT
GCTAATCCTGTTACCAGTGGCTGCTGCCAGTGGCGATAAGTCGTGTCTTACCGGGTTGGACTCAAGACGA
TAGTTACCGGATAAGGCGCAGCGGTCGGGCTGAACGGGGGGTTCGTGCACACAGCCCAGCTTGGAGCGAA
CGACCTACACCGAACTGAGATACCTACAGCGTGAGCTATGAGAAAGCGCCACGCTTCCCGAAGGGAGAAA
GGCGGACAGGTATCCGGTAAGCGGCAGGGTCGGAACAGGAGAGCGCACGAGGGAGCTTCCAGGGGGAAAC
GCCTGGTATCTTTATAGTCCTGTCGGGTTTCGCCACCTCTGACTTGAGCGTCGATTTTTGTGATGCTCGT
CAGGGGGGCGGAGCCTATGGAAAAACGCCAGCAACGCGGCCTTTTTACGGTTCCTGGCCTTTTGCTGGCC
TTTTGCTCACATGTTCTTTCCTGCGTTATCCCCTGATTCTGTGGATAACCGTATTACCGCCTTTGAGTGA
GCTGATACCGCTCGCCGCAGCCGAACGACCGAGCGCAGCGAGTCAGTGAGCGAGGAAGCGGAAGAGCGCC
TGATGCGGTATTTTCTCCTTACGCATCTGTGCGGTATTTCACACCGCATATGGTGCACTCTCAGTACAAT
CTGCTCTGATGCCGCATAGTTAAGCCAGTATACACTCCGCTATCGCTACGTGACTGGGTCATGGCTGCGC
CCCGACACCCGCCAACACCCGCTGACGCGCCCTGACGGGCTTGTCTGCTCCCGGCATCCGCTTACAGACA
AGCTGTGACCGTCTCCGGGAGCTGCATGTGTCAGAGGTTTTCACCGTCATCACCGAAACGCGCGAGGCAG
CAGATCAATTCGCGCGCGAAGGCGAAGCGGCATGCATAATGTGCCTGTCAAATGGACGAAGCAGGGATTC
TGCAAACCCTATGCTACTCCGTCAAGCCGTCAATTGTCTGATTCGTTACCAATTATGACAACTTGACGGC
TACATCATTCACTTTTTCTTCACAACCGGCACGGAACTCGCTCGGGCTGGCCCCGGTGCATTTTTTAAAT
ACCCGCGAGAAATAGAGTTGATCGTCAAAACCAACATTGCGACCGACGGTGGCGATAGGCATCCGGGTGG
TGCTCAAAAGCAGCTTCGCCTGGCTGATACGTTGGTCCTCGCGCCAGCTTAAGACGCTAATCCCTAACTG
CTGGCGGAAAAGATGTGACAGACGCGACGGCGACAAGCAAACATGCTGTGCGACGCTGGCGATATCAAAA
TTGCTGTCTGCCAGGTGATCGCTGATGTACTGACAAGCCTCGCGTACCCGATTATCCATCGGTGGATGGA
GCGACTCGTTAATCGCTTCCATGCGCCGCAGTAACAATTGCTCAAGCAGATTTATCGCCAGCAGCTCCGA
ATAGCGCCCTTCCCCTTGCCCGGCGTTAATGATTTGCCCAAACAGGTCGCTGAAATGCGGCTGGTGCGCT
TCATCCGGGCGAAAGAACCCCGTATTGGCAAATATTGACGGCCAGTTAAGCCATTCATGCCAGTAGGCGC
GCGGACGAAAGTAAACCCACTGGTGATACCATTCGCGAGCCTCCGGATGACGACCGTAGTGATGAATCTC
TCCTGGCGGGAACAGCAAAATATCACCCGGTCGGCAAACAAATTCTCGTCCCTGATTTTTCACCACCCCC
TGACCGCGAATGGTGAGATTGAGAATATAACCTTTCATTCCCAGCGGTCGGTCGATAAAAAAATCGAGAT
AACCGTTGGCCTCAATCGGCGTTAAACCCGCCACCAGATGGGCATTAAACGAGTATCCCGGCAGCAGGGG
ATCATTTTGCGCTTCAGCCATACTTTTCATACTCCCGCCATTCAGAG
